>Addgene plasmid #33044 | pRK5-Myc-TEAD1-Y346A | addgene partial sequence | sequence record 41231 | SP6 5'-ATTTAGGTGACACTATAG-3'
CACTCCCAGGTCCAACTGCACCTCGGTTCTAAGCTGAGAATGGAGCAAAAGCTCATCTCAGAGGAAGATC
TGAAGCTTCTGCAGGTCGACTCTAGAGAAAGGATGAGTGACTCTGCAGATAAGCCAATTGACAATGATGC
AGAAGGGGTCTGGAGCCCCGACATCGAGCAAAGCTTTCAGGAGGCCCTGGCTATCTATCCACCATGTGGG
AGGAGGAAAATCATCTTATCAGACGAAGGCAAAATGTATGGTAGGAATGAATTGATAGCCAGATACATCA
AACTCAGGACAGGCAAGACGAGGACCAGAAAACAGGTGTCTAGTCACATTCAGGTTCTTGCCAGAAGGAA
ATCTCGTGATTTTCATTCCAAGCTAAAGGATCAGACTGCAAAGGATAAGGCCCTGCAGCACATGGCGGCC
ATGTCCTCAGCCCAGATCGTCTCGGCCACTGCCATTCATAACAAGCTGGGGCTGCCTGGGATTCCACGCC
CGACCTTCCCAGGGGCGCCGGGGTTCTGGCCGGGAATGATTCAAACAGGGCAGCCAGGATCCTCACAAGA
CGTCAAGCCTTTTGTGCAGCAGGCCTACCCCATCCAGCCAGCGGTCACAGCCCCCATTCCAGGGTTTGAG
CCTGCATCGGCCCCAGCTCCCTCAGTCCCTGCCTGGCAAGGTCGCTCCATTGGCACAACCAAGCTTCGCC
TGGTGGAATTTTCAGCTTTTCTCGAGCAGCAGCGAGACCCAGACTCGTACAACAAACACCTCTTCGTGCA
CATTGGGCATGCCAACCATTCTTACAGTGACCCATTGCTTGAATCAGTGGACATTCGTCAGATTTATGAC
AAATTTCCTGAAAAGAAAGGTGGCTTAAAGGAACTGTTTGGAAAGGGCCC
