>Addgene plasmid #33044 | pRK5-Myc-TEAD1-Y346A | addgene partial sequence | sequence record 42788 | SV40pA-R 5'-GAAATTTGTGATGCTATTGC-3'
GCATAACAGTTGGGCCATGGCGGCCATCGATTGAATTCTCAGTCCTTTACAAGCCTGTAAATATGATGTT
GTGCTCCGTGTTCACTATTTGAAACTTCAAACACACAGGCCATGCAGAGTAGAGTTTCTTGTGTATCCCT
GTTTGTTACCACCAATAAAATTGTGAAGTTTTCCAAAACACTGTTCATCATATATTTCTCTGGTAAGTGT
TTGAGCTTGTGGATGAAGTTGATCATAGCTTCACACATTGGGGAGCGGTTTATTCGGTATACAAATCGGC
CATTCTCAAACCTTGCATACTCCGTCTCTACTTTTTCTACTACTTGCTTCCCAAAGGAGCAAACTTTGGT
GGAACAGGTGACTGTCATATTTTCAGAACTCTCGTACTGACTGGTTACACCATAAAAAGCCCCAGCATCA
TCTTGAATATTGCAGTTTAAATCAGCCCAGAATTTTACGAGGAAGAAGGCATTTTGAGGGCCCTTTCCAA
ACAGTTCCTTTAAGCCACCTTTCTTTTCAGGAAATTTGTCATAAATCTGACGAATGTCCACTGATTCAAG
CAATGGGTCACTGTAAGAATGGTTGGCATGCCCAATGTGCACGAAGAGGTGTTTGTTGTACGAGTCTGGG
TCTCGCTGCTGCTCGAGAAAAGCTGAAAATTCCACCAGGCGAAGCTTGGTTGTGCCAATGGAGCGACCTT
GCCAGGCAGGGACTGAGGGAGCTGGGGCCGATGCAGGCTCAAACCCTG
