[The description below was written by a language model from this plasmid's Addgene catalogue record.]
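Description:
pRK5-Myc-TEAD1-Y346A is a mammalian expression plasmid built on the pRK5 backbone (about 4.7 kb without the insert). It is propagated in E. coli under ampicillin selection. The record lists no mammalian selection marker, copy number or origin of replication, and it does not name the promoter. pRK5 vectors are generally known to drive inserts from a CMV immediate-early promoter for transient expression in transfected cells, but no feature table was supplied to confirm this arrangement here.

The insert is human TEAD1 (also known as TEF-1), a TEA-domain transcription factor that acts as a DNA-binding partner for the Hippo pathway co-activator YAP. The coding sequence carries a single point substitution, tyrosine 346 to alanine, and is fused at its N terminus to a Myc epitope tag, which allows the protein to be detected or immunoprecipitated with anti-Myc antibodies. The insert size and the isoform are not stated.

The plasmid is associated with a structural study of the YAP–TEAD complex. This suggests that Y346A was designed as a structure-guided mutant to test how much an individual TEAD1 residue contributes to YAP binding or to YAP-dependent transcription, although the record does not describe the effect of the mutation. Typical uses would be expression in cultured mammalian cells alongside wild-type Myc-TEAD1 for co-immunoprecipitation with YAP, reporter assays, or other functional comparisons of the two proteins.
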