Addgene plasmid #33044: pRK5-Myc-TEAD1-Y346A
Depositing lab: Kunliang Guan. Depositing organization: University of California, San Diego (UCSD). Publication: Structural insights into the YAP and TEAD complex. Li Z, Zhao B, Wang P, Chen F, Dong Z, Yang H, Guan KL, Xu Y. Genes Dev. 2010 Feb 1;24(3):235-40. 10.1101/gad.1865810 PubMed 20123905.
Backbone
  Vector backbone: pRK5
  Backbone size w/o insert (bp): 4700
  Vector type: Mammalian Expression
Growth in bacteria
  Bacterial resistance: Ampicillin, 100 μg/mL
  Growth temperature: 37°C
  Growth strain: DH5alpha
  Copy number: Unknown
Gene/Insert
  Gene/Insert name: TEAD1
  Species: H. sapiens (human)
  Mutation: Y346A
  Entrez Gene: TEAD1 (a.k.a. AA, NTEF-1, REF1, TCF-13, TCF13, TEAD-1, TEF-1)
  Tag / fusion protein: Myc (N terminal on insert)
Terms and licenses: Academic/Nonprofit Terms; Industry Terms: Not Available to Industry
How to cite: pRK5-Myc-TEAD1-Y346A was a gift from Kunliang Guan (Addgene plasmid # 33044 ; http://n2t.net/addgene:33044 ; RRID:Addgene_33044)
